>Addgene plasmid #193853 | pDSP15 (5’Δ HygR + loxP + MCS + 5’Δ mScarlet-I) | addgene full sequence | sequence record 389080 | Addgene NGS Result
TCGCGCGTTTCGGTGATGACGGTGAAAACCTCTGACACATGCAGCTCCCGGAGTAAAACGACGGCCAGTT
TATCTAGTCAGCTTGATTCTAGCTGATCGTGGACCGGAAGGTGAGCCAGTGAGTTGATTGCAGTCCAGTT
ACGCTGGAGTCTGAGGCTCGTCCTGAATGATATGCGCCATTGTCCGTCAGGACATTGTTGGAGCCGAAAT
CCGCGTGCACGAGGTGCCGGACTTCGGGGCAGTCCTCGGCCCAAAGCATCAGCTCATCGAGAGCCTGCGC
GACGGACGCACTGACGGTGTCGTCCATCACAGTTTGCCAGTGATACACATGGGGATCAGCAATCGCGCAT
ATGAAATCACGCCATGTAGTGTATTGACCGATTCCTTGCGGTCCGAATGGGCCGAACCCGCTCGTCTGGC
TAAGATCGGCCGCAGCGATCGCATCCATGGCCTCCGCGACCGGCTGCAGAACAGCGGGCAGTTCGGTTTC
AGGCAGGTCTTGCAACGTGACACCCTGTGCACGGCGGGAGATGCAATAGGTCAGGCTCTCGCTGAATTCC
CCAATGTCAAGCACTTCCGGAATCGGGAGCGCGGCCGATGCAAAGTGCCGATAAACATAACGATCTTTGT
AGAAACCATCGGCGCAGCTATTTACCCGCAGGACATATCCACGCCCTCCTACATCGAAGCTGAAAGCACG
AGATTCTTCGCCCTCCGAGAGCTGCATCAGGTCGGAGACGCTGTCGAACTTTTCGATCAGAAACTTCTCG
ACAGACGTCGCGGTGAGTTCAGGCTTTTTCATGGAGCCTGCTTTTTTGTACAAACTTGCGGCACCGCCTG
ACATATTACCTTAAAATTCAAAAATTAATTTCAGATCAGTCATAACCAAGAAAACAAAATAAACGTTAGG
ACAGAAAATTCAAATTAATTAAAAATTATGCTGAATAAGAAAATTACATGCAAAGCCTTATTTTCCTCAT
AGAAACAGTTGAATAACATATTTTTTAATTGAAAACATAGCAAAATTCGTGGTAAAATTTGTCAAAACCT
TGGAAAAAATCGAAAAAAGAACATTTCCCGATGCATTTTCCTATTTCTCGTTGCCGACAACGTATAAACG
TTGAATACTCAGTCAACGAATTTGGCTGCTGGCTTGGATTCTCGCACGGAAGAGACGCGTGTGTAGATTT
ACGACGAAAGCAAAAATATAACTTCGTATAGCATACATTATACGAAGTTATGTAAAACGACGGCCAGTCC
GTAATACGACTCACTTAAGGCCTTGACTAGAGGGTACCAGAGCTCACCTAGGTATCTAGAACCGGTGACG
TCACCATGGGAAGCTTCGTGGATCCAGATATCCTGCAGGAATTCCTCGAGACGTACGGTGCGCGCGATGC
ATTCGAAGATCTGCCCACTAGTGAGTCGTATTACGTAGCTTGGCGTAATCATGGTCATAGCTGTTTCCTG
ATGGTTTCCAAGGGAGAGGCTGTTATCAAGGAATTCATGACTTACCCAAAGAAGAAGCGTAAGGTCGAAC
TTATCAAGGAGTTTATGCGCTTTAAGGTTCACATGGAAGGATCTATGAACGGACACGAATTCGAAATCGA
AGGAGAAGGAGAAGGACGTCCATACGAGGGAACTCAAACTGCTAAGCTTAAGGTAAGTTTATCTAAAAAG
TTTTTCATTCAAAATGTGTAAAAATTCATTTAAAATAACCCAAAAATCATTAATCCTCGATATTTTCAGG
TTACTAAAGGAGGACCACTTCCATTCTCTTGGGATATCCTTTCTCCACAATTCATGTACGGATCTCGCGC
TTTCATCAAGCACCCAGCTGATATCCCAGATTACTACAAGCAATCTTTCCCAGAAGGATTCAAATGGGAG
CGTGTTATGAACTTCGAAGATGGAGGAGCTGTTACCGTTACCCAAGATACCTCCCTTGAGGATGGAACCC
TTATCTACAAGGTATTTTCCTGCATTTTTCAACTGGGAAAATGAAAGAAAATCGATAATTTCAGGTTAAG
CTTCGTGGAACTAATTTCCCACCAGATGGACCAGTTATGCAAAAGAAGACTATGGGATGGGAGGCTTCTA
CCGAGCGCCTTTACCCAGAGGATGGAGTCCTTAAGGGAGATATCAAGATGGCTCTTCGTCTTAAGGATGG
AGGACGTTACCTTGCTGATTTCAAGGTAAGTTTTCTAGAGACCTTTACTAACTAACTAGGTCTCATAGAT
TTTCAGACTACTTACAAGGCTAAGAAGCCAGTTGTATGATCGGTCCACGATCAGCTAGATTATCTAGTCA
GCTTGATGTCATAGCTGTTTCCTGACATGTGAGCAAAAGGCCAGCAAAAGGCCAGGAACCGTAAAAAGGC
CAGCAAAAGGCCAGGAACCGTAAAAAGGCCGCGTTGCTGGCGTTTTTCCATAGGCTCCGCCCCCCTGACG
AGCATCACAAAAATCGACGCTCAAGTCAGAGGTGGCGAAACCCGACAGGACTATAAAGATACCAGGCGTT
TCCCCCTGGAAGCTCCCTCGTGCGCTCTCCTGTTCCGACCCTGTCGCTTACCGGATACCTGTCCGCCTTT
CTCCCTTCGGGAAGCGTGGCGCTTTCTCATAGCTCACGCTGTAGGTATCTCAGTTCGGTGTAGGTCGTTC
GCTCCAAGCTGGGCTGTGTGCACGAACCCCCCGTTCAGCCCGACCGCTGCGCCTTATCCGGTAACTATCG
TCTTGAGTCCAACCCGGTAAGACACGACTTATCGCCACTGGCAGCAGCCACTGGTAACAGGATTAGCAGA
GCGAGGTATGTAGGCGGTGCTACAGAGTTCTTGAAGTGGTGGCCTAACTACGGCTACACTAGAAGAACAG
TATTTGGTATCTGCGCTCTGCTGAAGCCAGTTACCTTCGGAAAAAGAGTTGGTAGCTCTTGATCCGGCAA
ACAAACCACCGCTGGTAGCGGTGGTTTTTTTGTTTGCAAGCAGCAGATTACGCGCAGAAAAAAAGGATCT
CAAGAAGATCCTTTGATCTTTTCTACGGGGTCTGACGCTCAGTGGAACGAAAACTCACGTTAAGGGATTT
TGGTCATGAGATTATCAAAAAGGATCTTCACCTAGATCCTTTTAAATTAAAAATGAAGTTTTAAATCAAT
CTAAAGTATATATGAGTAAACTTGGTCTGACAGTTAGAAAAACTCATCGAGCATCAAGTGAAACTGCAAT
TTATTCATATCAGGATTATCAATACCATATTTTTGAAAAAGCCGTTTCTGTAATGAAGGAGAAAACTCAC
CGAGGCAGTTCCATAGGATGGCAAGATCCTGGTATCGGTCTGCGATTCCGACTCGTCCAACATCAATACA
ACCTATTAATTTCCCCTCGTCAAAAATAAGGTTATCAAGTGAGAAATCACCATGAGTGACGACTGAATCC
GGTGAGAATGGCAAGAGTTTATGCATTTCTTTCCAGACTTGTTCAACAGGCCAGCCATTACGCTCGTCAT
CAAAATCACTCGCACCAACCAAACCGTTATTCATTCGTGATTGCGCCTGAGCGAGACGAAATACGCGATC
GCCGTTAAAAGGACAATTACAAACAGGAATCGAATGCAACCGGCGCAGGAACACTGCCAGCGCATCAACA
ATATTTTCACCTGAATCAGGATATTCTTCTAATACCTGGAATGCTGTTTTCCCTGGGATCGCAGTGGTGA
GTAACCATGCATCATCAGGAGTACGGATAAAATGCTTGATGGTCGGAAGAGGCATAAATTCCGTCAGCCA
GTTTAGCCTGACCATCTCATCTGTAACATCATTGGCAACGCTACCTTTGCCATGTTTCAGAAACAACTCT
GGCGCATCGGGCTTCCCATACAATCGATAGATTGTCGCACCTGATTGCCCGACATTATCGCGAGCCCATT
TATACCCATATAAATCAGCATCCATGTTGGAATTTAATCGCGGCTTCAAGCAAGACGTTTCCCGTTGAAT
ATGGCTCATTTTAGCTTCCTTAGCTCCTGAAAATCTCGATAACTCAAAAAATACGCCCGGTAGTGATCTT
ATTTCATTATGGTGAAAGTTGGAACCTCTTACGTGCCGATCACACATTTCCCCGAAAAGTGCCACCTGAC
GTCTAAGAAACCATTATTATCATGACATTAACCTATAAAAATAGGCGTATCACGAGGCCCTTTCGTC
Features (pLannotate 1.2.2; 11 found; start..end, strand, type, name):
     53..69      -  CDS            lacZα (fragment): LacZα fragment of β-galactosidase; lacZ fragment
    176..802     -  CDS            HygR (fragment): aminoglycoside phosphotransferase from E. coli; aph(4)-Ia; confers resistance to hygromycin
    808..828     -  protein_bind   attB1: mutant version of attB; core recombination site for the Gateway® BP reaction BP Clonase™
   1208..1241    +  protein_bind   loxP: Cre-mediated recombination occurs in the 8-bp core sequence (GCATACAT). Cre recombinase
   1241..1258    -  CDS            lacZα (fragment): LacZα fragment of β-galactosidase; lacZ fragment
   1543..1974    +  CDS            RFP_DISSP (fragment): Experimental evidence at protein level: Swiss-Prot protein existence level 1. Thought to play a role in photoprotection of the coral's resident symbiont microalgae's photosystems from photoinhibition caused by high light levels found near the surface of coral reefs. In deeper water, the fluorescence may be to convert blue light into longer wavelengths more suitable for use in photosynthesis by the microalgal symbionts. From Discosoma sp. (Sea anemone).
   2019..2273    +  CDS            mScarlet (fragment): mScarlet is a basic (constitutively fluorescent) red fluorescent protein published in 2016, derived from synthetic construct. It has moderate acid sensitivity.
   2425..3013    -  rep_origin     ori: high-copy-number ColE1/pMB1/pBR322/pUC origin of replication
   3184..3999    -  CDS            KanR: aminoglycoside phosphotransferase; aph(3')-Ia; confers resistance to kanamycin in bacteria or G418 (Geneticin®) in eukaryotes
   4000..4102    -  promoter       cat promoter: promoter of the E. coli cat gene encoding chloramphenicol acetyltransferase
   4197..35      +  CDS            rop (fragment) (across the origin): Rop protein, which maintains plasmids at low copy number; rop
