[The description below was written by a language model from this plasmid's Addgene catalogue record and pLannotate feature annotations shown in this document.]
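Description:
pDSP15 is a small (about 4.2 kb) high-copy bacterial plasmid built on the pDSP1 backbone. It serves as a donor, or insertion, vector for Caenorhabditis elegans transgenesis. In E. coli it is maintained through a ColE1/pUC-type origin and selected with kanamycin, with the KanR gene sitting downstream of a cat promoter. Short lacZα and rop fragments and an attB1-like site are also annotated, and these appear to be cloning remnants rather than functional parts.

The payload is a synthetic cassette of roughly 2.1 kb, assembled by Gibson cloning and designed for a split-marker landing pad. It carries partial coding sequences only: a hygromycin resistance (HygR) fragment on one side and an mScarlet-I fragment on the other, pointing in opposite directions. The mScarlet-I fragment is detected as two pieces, which is consistent with an intron-containing worm-optimised gene. A loxP site and a multiple cloning site lie between the two fragments. The construct name describes both markers as 5′-deleted, whereas the insert field lists them as "5′" portions and names rps-0p as the promoter, with the rps-0p::HygR material derived from pDD282. The feature table does not annotate a promoter, so the record leaves unclear exactly which portions are present.

The stated purpose is a promoterless insertion vector. A candidate promoter cloned into the MCS would sit upstream of the mScarlet-I fragment. CRISPR-mediated integration at the matching genomic landing pad is expected to reconstitute a functional hygromycin resistance gene, which allows selection of integrants, and a complete red fluorescent reporter driven by the inserted sequence. The loxP site allows for Cre-mediated recombination, though the record does not say what it is used for. The plasmid belongs to the TARDIS system for high-throughput library transgenesis in worms.
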