Addgene plasmid #193853: pDSP15 (5’Δ HygR + loxP + MCS + 5’Δ mScarlet-I)
Purpose: Promoterless insertion vector for split HygR/mScarlet-I landing pad
Depositing lab: Patrick Phillips. Depositing organization: University of Oregon. Publication: High-throughput library transgenesis in Caenorhabditis elegans via Transgenic Arrays Resulting in Diversity of Integrated Sequences (TARDIS). Stevenson ZC, Moerdyk-Schauwecker MJ, Banse SA, Patel DS, Lu H, Phillips PC. Elife. 2023 Jul 4;12:RP84831. doi: 10.7554/eLife.84831. PubMed 37401921.
Backbone
  Vector backbone: pDSP1
  Total vector size (bp): 4168
  Vector type: Worm Expression, Cre/Lox, CRISPR
  Selectable markers: Hygromycin
Growth in bacteria
  Bacterial resistance: Kanamycin, 50 μg/mL
  Growth temperature: 37°C
  Growth strain: DH5alpha
  Copy number: High Copy
Gene/Insert
  Gene/Insert name: 5' rps-0::HygR + 5' mScarlet-I
  Species: Synthetic
  Insert size (bp): 2098
  Promoter: rps-0p
  Cloning method: Gibson Cloning
  Sequencing primers: 5′ CGTTGAATACTCAGTCAACG; 3′ TAGATCCTTCCATGTGAACC
Resource information
  A portion of this plasmid was derived from a plasmid made by: rps-0p::HygR from pDD282 (acquired from Addgene)
Terms and licenses: Academic/Nonprofit Terms; Industry Terms: Not Available to Industry
Depositor comments: Please visit https://www.biorxiv.org/content/10.1101/2022.10.30.514301v1 for bioRxiv preprint.
How to cite: pDSP15 (5’Δ HygR + loxP + MCS + 5’Δ mScarlet-I) was a gift from Patrick Phillips (Addgene plasmid # 193853 ; http://n2t.net/addgene:193853 ; RRID:Addgene_193853)
